Addgene plasmid #238626: pNL[NLucP/IFNG/Hygro] Vector
Depositing lab: Promega Corporation.
Backbone
  Vector backbone: pNL1.1.CMV[Nluc/CMV] Vector
  Vector type: Luciferase
  Selectable markers: Hygromycin
Growth in bacteria
  Bacterial resistance: Ampicillin, 100 μg/mL
  Growth temperature: 37°C
  Growth strain: DH5alpha
  Copy number: High Copy
Gene/Insert
  Gene/Insert name: IFNG
  Species: H. sapiens (human)
  Mutation: None
  Entrez Gene: IFNG (a.k.a. IFG, IFI, IMD69)
  Tag / fusion protein: NanoLuc (R) (N terminal on backbone)
  Cloning method: Other
How to cite: pNL[NLucP/IFNG/Hygro] Vector was a gift from Promega Corporation (Addgene plasmid # 238626 ; http://n2t.net/addgene:238626 ; RRID:Addgene_238626)
