[The description below was written by a language model from this plasmid's Addgene catalogue record and pLannotate feature annotations shown in this document.]
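Description:
pNL[NLucP/IFNG/Hygro] Vector is a 5,447 nt mammalian luciferase reporter plasmid from Promega, catalogued as derived from the pNL1.1.CMV[Nluc/CMV] backbone. It is propagated in E. coli at high copy through a ColE1/pUC-type origin with ampicillin selection (AmpR, β-lactamase). For mammalian cells it carries a separate hygromycin resistance cassette, in which the SV40 enhancer/early promoter drives hygromycin B phosphotransferase, terminated by a synthetic poly(A) signal. This cassette allows selection of stably transfected lines.

The reporter is a human codon-optimized NanoLuc luciferase fused at its C-terminus to hPEST, the degradation sequence from mouse ornithine decarboxylase, followed by an SV40 poly(A) signal. The PEST sequence shortens the reporter's half-life, so the luminescent signal follows changes in transcription more closely than a stable luciferase would. Upstream of the reporter region, a synthetic poly(A) signal and the RNA polymerase II pause site from the human α2-globin gene reduce read-through transcription from the backbone and so lower background.

The catalogue lists human IFNG as the insert, with NanoLuc as a fusion partner. However, the feature table shows no annotated IFNG coding sequence and no CMV or other promoter in front of Nluc. Instead, about 700 nt of unannotated sequence lies immediately upstream of the luciferase. Together with the vector name, this suggests that the IFNG element is a promoter or regulatory region controlling NlucP expression, although the record does not state this explicitly. On that reading, the plasmid would report transcriptional activity of IFNG regulatory sequences in transiently or stably transfected mammalian cells. Short annotated fragments of SV40 large T antigen and TcR appear to be backbone remnants rather than functional genes.
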