Features (pLannotate 1.2.2; 13 found; start..end, strand, type, name):
    715..1227    +  CDS            Nluc: NanoLuc® luciferase human codon-optimized
   1231..1350    +  CDS            hPEST: PEST degradation sequence from mouse ornithine decarboxylase human codon-optimized
   1402..1523    -  polyA_signal   SV40 poly(A) signal: SV40 polyadenylation signal
   1549..1680    -  CDS            LT_SV40 (fragment): Experimental evidence at protein level: Swiss-Prot protein existence level 1. Isoform 17kT antigen targets host RBL2 for degradation and promotes cell proliferation. Transactivates host cyclin A promoter through its J domain. From Simian virus 40 (SV40).
   1717..2074    +  promoter       SV40 promoter: SV40 enhancer and early promoter
   2105..3142    +  CDS            HygR: hygromycin B phosphotransferase confers resistance to hygromycin
   3166..3214    +  polyA_signal   poly(A) signal: synthetic polyadenylation signal
   3230..3361    +  CDS            TcR (fragment): tetracycline efflux protein; tet; confers resistance to tetracycline
   3541..4129    -  rep_origin     ori: high-copy-number ColE1/pMB1/pBR322/pUC origin of replication
   4329..5189    -  CDS            AmpR: β-lactamase confers resistance to ampicillin, carbenicillin, and related antibiotics
   5190..5231    -  promoter       AmpR promoter (fragment): bla
   5294..5342    +  polyA_signal   poly(A) signal: synthetic polyadenylation signal
   5356..5447    +  misc_feature   pause site: RNA polymerase II transcriptional pause signal from the human α2 globin gene
>Addgene plasmid #238626 | pNL[NLucP/IFNG/Hygro] Vector | addgene full sequence | sequence record 479511 | Addgene NGS Result
GGCCTAACTGGCCGGTACCTGTGTGGCTTGTATTGTATTTCTACTGGGCAGTGCTGATCTAGAGCAATTT
GAAACTTGTGGTAGATATTTTACTAACCAACTCTGATGAAGGACTTCCTCACCAAATTGTTCTTTTAACC
GCATTCTTTCCTTGCTTTCTGGTCATTTGCAAGAAAAATTTTAAAAGGCTGCCCCTTTGTAAAGGTTTGA
GAGGCCCTAGAATTTCGTTTTTCACTTGTTCCCAACCACAAGCAAATGATCAATGTGCTTTGTGAATGAA
GAGTCAACATTTTACCAGGGCGAAGTGGGGAGGTACAAAAAAATTTCCAGTCCTTGAATGGTGTGAAGTA
AAAGTGCCTTCAAAGAATCCCACCAGAATGGCACAGGTGGGCATAATGGGTCTGTCTCATCGTCAAAGGA
CCCAAGGAGTCTAAAGGAAACTCTAACTACAACACCCAAATGCCACAAAACCTTAGTTATTAATACAAAC
TATCATCCCTGCCTATCTGTCACCATCTCATCTTAAAAAACTTGTGAAAATACGTAATCCTCAGGAGACT
TCAATTAGGTATAAATACCAGCAGCCAGAGGAGGTGCAGCACATTGTTCTGATCATCTGAAGATCAGCTA
TTAGAAGAGAAAGATCAGTTAAGTCCTTTGGACCTGATCAGCTTGATACAAGCTTGGCAATCCGGTACTG
TTGGTAAAGCCACCATGGTCTTCACACTCGAAGATTTCGTTGGGGACTGGCGACAGACAGCCGGCTACAA
CCTGGACCAAGTCCTTGAACAGGGAGGTGTGTCCAGTTTGTTTCAGAATCTCGGGGTGTCCGTAACTCCG
ATCCAAAGGATTGTCCTGAGCGGTGAAAATGGGCTGAAGATCGACATCCATGTCATCATCCCGTATGAAG
GTCTGAGCGGCGACCAAATGGGCCAGATCGAAAAAATTTTTAAGGTGGTGTACCCTGTGGATGATCATCA
CTTTAAGGTGATCCTGCACTATGGCACACTGGTAATCGACGGGGTTACGCCGAACATGATCGACTATTTC
GGACGGCCGTATGAAGGCATCGCCGTGTTCGACGGCAAAAAGATCACTGTAACAGGGACCCTGTGGAACG
GCAACAAAATTATCGACGAGCGCCTGATCAACCCCGACGGCTCCCTGCTGTTCCGAGTAACCATCAACGG
AGTGACCGGCTGGCGGCTGTGCGAACGCATTCTGGCGAATTCTCACGGCTTCCCTCCCGAGGTGGAGGAG
CAGGCCGCCGGCACCCTGCCCATGAGCTGCGCCCAGGAGAGCGGCATGGATAGACACCCTGCTGCTTGCG
CCAGCGCCAGGATCAACGTCTAAGGCCGCGACTCTAGAGTCGGGGCGGCCGGCCGCTTCGAGCAGACATG
ATAAGATACATTGATGAGTTTGGACAAACCACAACTAGAATGCAGTGAAAAAAATGCTTTATTTGTGAAA
TTTGTGATGCTATTGCTTTATTTGTAACCATTATAAGCTGCAATAAACAAGTTAACAACAACAATTGCAT
TCATTTTATGTTTCAGGTTCAGGGGGAGGTGTGGGAGGTTTTTTAAAGCAAGTAAAACCTCTACAAATGT
GGTAAAATCGATAAGGATCCGTTTGCGTATTGGGCGCTCTTCCGCTGATCTGCGCAGCACCATGGCCTGA
AATAACCTCTGAAAGAGGAACTTGGTTAGCTACCTTCTGAGGCGGAAAGAACCAGCTGTGGAATGTGTGT
CAGTTAGGGTGTGGAAAGTCCCCAGGCTCCCCAGCAGGCAGAAGTATGCAAAGCATGCATCTCAATTAGT
CAGCAACCAGGTGTGGAAAGTCCCCAGGCTCCCCAGCAGGCAGAAGTATGCAAAGCATGCATCTCAATTA
GTCAGCAACCATAGTCCCGCCCCTAACTCCGCCCATCCCGCCCCTAACTCCGCCCAGTTCCGCCCATTCT
CCGCCCCATGGCTGACTAATTTTTTTTATTTATGCAGAGGCCGAGGCCGCCTCTGCCTCTGAGCTATTCC
AGAAGTAGTGAGGAGGCTTTTTTGGAGGCCTAGGCTTTTGCAAAAAGCTCGATTCTTCTGACACTAGCGC
CACCATGAAGAAGCCCGAACTCACCGCTACCAGCGTTGAAAAATTTCTCATCGAGAAGTTCGACAGTGTG
AGCGACCTGATGCAGTTGTCGGAGGGCGAAGAGAGCCGAGCCTTCAGCTTCGATGTCGGCGGACGCGGCT
ATGTACTGCGGGTGAATAGCTGCGCTGATGGCTTCTACAAAGACCGCTACGTGTACCGCCACTTCGCCAG
CGCTGCACTACCCATCCCCGAAGTGTTGGACATCGGCGAGTTCAGCGAGAGCCTGACATACTGCATCAGT
AGACGCGCCCAAGGCGTTACTCTCCAAGACCTCCCCGAAACAGAGCTGCCTGCTGTGTTACAGCCTGTCG
CCGAAGCTATGGATGCTATTGCCGCCGCCGACCTCAGTCAAACCAGCGGCTTCGGCCCATTCGGGCCCCA
AGGCATCGGCCAGTACACAACCTGGCGGGATTTCATTTGCGCCATTGCTGATCCCCATGTCTACCACTGG
CAGACCGTGATGGACGACACCGTGTCCGCCAGCGTAGCTCAAGCCCTGGACGAACTGATGCTGTGGGCCG
AAGACTGTCCCGAGGTGCGCCACCTCGTCCATGCCGACTTCGGCAGCAACAACGTCCTGACCGACAACGG
CCGCATCACCGCCGTAATCGACTGGTCCGAAGCTATGTTCGGGGACAGTCAGTACGAGGTGGCCAACATC
TTCTTCTGGCGGCCCTGGCTGGCTTGCATGGAGCAGCAGACTCGCTACTTCGAGCGCCGGCATCCCGAGC
TGGCCGGCAGCCCTCGTCTGCGAGCCTACATGCTGCGCATCGGCCTGGATCAGCTCTACCAGAGCCTCGT
GGACGGCAACTTCGACGATGCTGCCTGGGCTCAAGGCCGCTGCGATGCCATCGTCCGCAGCGGGGCCGGC
ACCGTCGGTCGCACACAAATCGCTCGCCGGAGCGCAGCCGTATGGACCGACGGCTGCGTCGAGGTGCTGG
CCGACAGCGGCAACCGCCGGCCCAGTACACGACCGCGCGCTAAGGAGGTAGGTCGAGTTTAAACTCTAGA
ACCGGTCATGGCCGCAATAAAATATCTTTATTTTCATTACATCTGTGTGTTGGTTTTTTGTGTGTTCGAA
CTAGATGCTGTCGACCGATGCCCTTGAGAGCCTTCAACCCAGTCAGCTCCTTCCGGTGGGCGCGGGGCAT
GACTATCGTCGCCGCACTTATGACTGTCTTCTTTATCATGCAACTCGTAGGACAGGTGCCGGCAGCGCTC
TTCCGCTTCCTCGCTCACTGACTCGCTGCGCTCGGTCGTTCGGCTGCGGCGAGCGGTATCAGCTCACTCA
AAGGCGGTAATACGGTTATCCACAGAATCAGGGGATAACGCAGGAAAGAACATGTGAGCAAAAGGCCAGC
AAAAGGCCAGGAACCGTAAAAAGGCCGCGTTGCTGGCGTTTTTCCATAGGCTCCGCCCCCCTGACGAGCA
TCACAAAAATCGACGCTCAAGTCAGAGGTGGCGAAACCCGACAGGACTATAAAGATACCAGGCGTTTCCC
CCTGGAAGCTCCCTCGTGCGCTCTCCTGTTCCGACCCTGCCGCTTACCGGATACCTGTCCGCCTTTCTCC
CTTCGGGAAGCGTGGCGCTTTCTCATAGCTCACGCTGTAGGTATCTCAGTTCGGTGTAGGTCGTTCGCTC
CAAGCTGGGCTGTGTGCACGAACCCCCCGTTCAGCCCGACCGCTGCGCCTTATCCGGTAACTATCGTCTT
GAGTCCAACCCGGTAAGACACGACTTATCGCCACTGGCAGCAGCCACTGGTAACAGGATTAGCAGAGCGA
GGTATGTAGGCGGTGCTACAGAGTTCTTGAAGTGGTGGCCTAACTACGGCTACACTAGAAGAACAGTATT
TGGTATCTGCGCTCTGCTGAAGCCAGTTACCTTCGGAAAAAGAGTTGGTAGCTCTTGATCCGGCAAACAA
ACCACCGCTGGTAGCGGTGGTTTTTTTGTTTGCAAGCAGCAGATTACGCACAGAAAAAAAGGATCTCAAG
AAGATCCTTTGATCTTTTCTACGGGGTCTGACGCTCAGTGGAACGAAAACTCACGTTAAGGGATTTTGGT
CATGAGATTATCAAAAAGGATCTTCACCTAGATCCTTTTAAATTAAAAATGAAGTTTTAAATCAATCTAA
AGTATATATGAGTAAACTTGGTCTGACAGCGGCCGCAAATGCTAAACCACTGCAGTGGTTACCAGTGCTT
GATCAGTGAGGCACCGATCTCAGCGATCTGCCTATTTCGTTCGTCCATAGTGGCCTGACTCCCCGTCGTG
TAGATCACTACGATTCGTGAGGGCTTACCATCAGGCCCCAGCGCAGCAATGATGCCGCGAGAGCCGCGTT
CACCGGCCCCCGATTTGTCAGCAATGAACCAGCCAGCAGGGAGGGCCGAGCGAAGAAGTGGTCCTGCTAC
TTTGTCCGCCTCCATCCAGTCTATGAGCTGCTGTCGTGATGCTAGAGTAAGAAGTTCGCCAGTGAGTAGT
TTCCGAAGAGTTGTGGCCATTGCTACTGGCATCGTGGTATCACGCTCGTCGTTCGGTATGGCTTCGTTCA
ACTCTGGTTCCCAGCGGTCAAGCCGGGTCACATGATCACCCATATTATGAAGAAATGCAGTCAGCTCCTT
AGGGCCTCCGATCGTTGTCAGAAGTAAGTTGGCCGCGGTGTTGTCGCTCATGGTAATGGCAGCACTACAC
AATTCTCTTACCGTCATGCCATCCGTAAGATGCTTTTCCGTGACCGGCGAGTACTCAACCAAGTCGTTTT
GTGAGTAGTGTATACGGCGACCAAGCTGCTCTTGCCCGGCGTCTATACGGGACAACACCGCGCCACATAG
CAGTACTTTGAAAGTGCTCATCATCGGGAATCGTTCTTCGGGGCGGAAAGACTCAAGGATCTTGCCGCTA
TTGAGATCCAGTTCGATATAGCCCACTCTTGCACCCAGTTGATCTTCAGCATCTTTTACTTTCACCAGCG
TTTCGGGGTGTGCAAAAACAGGCAAGCAAAATGCCGCAAAGAAGGGAATGAGTGCGACACGAAAATGTTG
GATGCTCATACTCGTCCTTTTTCAATATTATTGAAGCATTTATCAGGGTTACTAGTACGTCTCTCAAGGA
TAAGTAAGTAATATTAAGGTACGGGAGGTATTGGACAGGCCGCAATAAAATATCTTTATTTTCATTACAT
CTGTGTGTTGGTTTTTTGTGTGAATCGATAGTACTAACATACGCTCTCCATCAAAACAAAACGAAACAAA
ACAAACTAGCAAAATAGGCTGTCCCCAGTGCAAGTGCAGGTGCCAGAACATTTCTCT
